>Addgene plasmid #30088 | HL 3858 (=HL 716 + pHL 1304) | addgene partial sequence | sequence record 35280 | 30088 with mCherry-R
CCTCGATCTCGAACTCGTGGCCGTTCACGGAGCCCTCCATGTGCACCTTGAAGCGCATGAACTCCTTGAT
GATGGCCATGTTATCCTCCTCGCCCTTGCTCACCATTTTTTTTCCTCCTTAGCATGCTATCATGAACTTT
CAGCGTATTCTGACTCATAAGGTGGCTCCTACCCGTGATCCCTTGACGGAACATTCAAGCAAAAGCCTGG
TTCCGCCGATTTATCGCTGCGGCAAATAACGCAGCGGGTTTACGGATTTCCCCTTGTAACGAATTTCAAA
ATGCAAGCGTGTTGAACTGGTTCCGGTGTCGACAGTATCTCTATCACTGATAGGGATGTCAATCTCTATC
ACTGATAGGGAGAATTCACTGCTCACAAGAAAAAAGGCACGTCATCTGACGTGCCTTTTTTATTTGTACT
ACCCTGTACGATTAAAGGATCCTGAGCGGATACATATTTGAATGTATTTAGAAAAATAAACAAAAGAGTT
TGTAGAAACGCAAAAAGGCCATCCGTCAGGATGGCCTTCTGCTTAATTTGATGCCTGGCAGTTTATGGCG
GGCGTCCTGCCCGCCACCCTCCGGGCCGTTGCTTCGCAACGTTCAAATCCGCTCCCGGCGGATTTGTCCT
ACTCAGGAGAGCGTTCACCGACAAACAACAGATAAAACGAAAGGCCCAGTCTTTCGACTGAGCCTTTCGT
TTTATTTGATGCCTGGCAGTTCCCTACTCTCGCATGGGGAGACCCCACACTACCATCGGC
