>Addgene plasmid #30088 | HL 3858 (=HL 716 + pHL 1304) | addgene partial sequence | sequence record 36846 | GFP-R 5'-CCATCTAATTCAACAAGAATTGGGACAAC-3'
GAAGTTCTTCTCCTTTACGCATGCTAGCTGGGACCAGGAGGGACAGTACTTTAACTTTCATGTTATTAAC
CCTCTGTTATATGCCTTTATTTGCTTTTTTATGCCACTGCATACTGATTAACCCTCATTAATCAGTCGGC
AAGTCGACAGTATCTTGTTATCCGCTCACAATGTCAATGTTATCCGCTCACATTTATGACGTCAGGTGGC
ACTTTTCGGGGAAATGTGCGCGGAACCCCTATTTGTTTATTTTTCTAAATACATTCAAATATGTATCCGC
TCATGAGACAATAACCCTGATAAATGCTTCAATAATATTGAAAAAGGAAGAGTATGAGTATTCAACATTT
CCGTGTCGCCCTTATTCCCTTTTTTGCGGCATTTTGCCTTCCTGTTTTTGCTCACCCAGAAACGCTGGTG
AAAGTAAAAGATGCTGAAGATCAGTTGGGTGCACGAGTGGGTTACATCGAACTGGATCTCAACAGCGGTA
AGATCCTTGAGAGTTTTCGCCCCGAAGAACGTTTTCCAATGATGAGCACTTTTAAAGTTCTGCTATGTGG
CGCGGTATTATCCCGTATTGACGCCGGGCAAGAGCAACTCGGTCGCCGCATACACTATTCTCAGAATGAC
TTGGTTGAGTACTCACCAGTCACAGAAAAGCATCTTACGG
