>Addgene plasmid #30088 | HL 3858 (=HL 716 + pHL 1304) | depositor partial sequence | sequence record 36847 | vector backbone, ColE (from pZ system) + AmpR
CCCGGGGGATCCCATGGTACGCGTGCTAGAGGCATCAAATAAAACGAAAGGCTCAGTCGAAAGACTGGGC
CTTTCGTTTTATCTGTTGTTTGTCGGTGAACGCTCTCCTGAGTAGGACAAATCCGCCGCCCTAGACCTAG
GCGTTCGGCTGCGGCGAGCGGTATCAGCTCACTCAAAGGCGGTAATACGGTTATCCACAGAATCAGGGGA
TAACGCAGGAAAGAACATGTGAGCAAAAGGCCAGCAAAAGGCCAGGAACCGTAAAAAGGCCGCGTTGCTG
GCGTTTTTCCATAGGCTCCGCCCCCCTGACGAGCATCACAAAAATCGACGCTCAAGTCAGAGGTGGCGAA
ACCCGACAGGACTATAAAGATACCAGGCGTTTCCCCCTGGAAGCTCCCTCGTGCGCTCTCCTGTTCCGAC
CCTGCCGCTTACCGGATACCTGTCCGCCTTTCTCCCTTCGGGAAGCGTGGCGCTTTCTCAATGCTCACGC
TGTAGGTATCTCAGTTCGGTGTAGGTCGTTCGCTCCAAGCTGGGCTGTGTGCACGAACCCCCCGTTCAGC
CCGACCGCTGCGCCTTATCCGGTAACTATCGTCTTGAGTCCAACCCGGTAAGACACGACTTATCGCCACT
GGCAGCAGCCACTGGTAACAGGATTAGCAGAGCGAGGTATGTAGGCGGTGCTACAGAGTTCTTGAAGTGG
TGGCCTAACTACGGCTACACTAGAAGGACAGTATTTGGTATCTGCGCTCTGCTGAAGCCAGTTACCTTCG
GAAAAAGAGTTGGTAGCTCTTGATCCGGCAAACAAACCACCGCTGGTAGCGGTGGTTTTTTTGTTTGCAA
GCAGCAGATTACGCGCAGAAAAAAAGGATCTCAAGAAGATCCTTTGATCTTTTCTACGGGGTCTGACGCT
CAGTGGAACGAAAACTCACGTTAAGGGATTTTGGTCATGACTAGTGCTTGGATTCTCACCAATAAAAAAC
GCCCGGCGGCAACCGAGCGTTCTGAACAAATCCAGATGGAGTTCTGAGGTCATTACTGGATCTATCAACA
GGAGTCCAAGCGAGCTCGTAAACTTGGTCTGACAGTTACCAATGCTTAATCAGTGAGGCACCTATCTCAG
CGATCTGTCTATTTCGTTCATCCATAGTTGCCTGACTCCCCGTCGTGTAGATAACTACGATACGGGAGGG
CTTACCATCTGGCCCCAGTGCTGCAATGATACCGCGAGACCCACGCTCACCGGCTCCAGATTTATCAGCA
ATAAACCAGCCAGCCGGAAGGGCCGAGCGCAGAAGTGGTCCTGCAACTTTATCCGCCTCCATCCAGTCTA
TTAATTGTTGCCGGGAAGCTAGAGTAAGTAGTTCGCCAGTTAATAGTTTGCGCAACGTTGTTGCCATTGC
TACAGGCATCGTGGTGTCACGCTCGTCGTTTGGTATGGCTTCATTCAGCTCCGGTTCCCAACGATCAAGG
CGAGTTACATGATCCCCCATGTTGTGCAAAAAAGCGGTTAGCTCCTTCGGTCCTCCGATCGTTGTCAGAA
GTAAGTTGGCCGCAGTGTTATCACTCATGGTTATGGCAGCACTGCATAATTCTCTTACTGTCATGCCATC
CGTAAGATGCTTTTCTGTGACTGGTGAGTACTCAACCAAGTCATTCTGAGAATAGTGTATGCGGCGACCG
AGTTGCTCTTGCCCGGCGTCAATACGGGATAATACCGCGCCACATAGCAGAACTTTAAAAGTGCTCATCA
TTGGAAAACGTTCTTCGGGGCGAAAACTCTCAAGGATCTTACCGCTGTTGAGATCCAGTTCGATGTAACC
CACTCGTGCACCCAACTGATCTTCAGCATCTTTTACTTTCACCAGCGTTTCTGGGTGAGCAAAAACAGGA
AGGCAAAATGCCGCAAAAAAGGGAATAAGGGCGACACGGAAATGTTGAATACTCATACTCTTCCTTTTTC
AATATTATTGAAGCATTTATCAGGGTTATTGTCTCATGAGCGGATACATATTTGAATGTATTTAGAAAAA
TAAACAAATAGGGGTTCCGCGCACATTTCCCCGAAAAGTGCCACCTGACGTC
