>Addgene plasmid #30088 | HL 3858 (=HL 716 + pHL 1304) | depositor partial sequence | sequence record 36848 | rpoS
ACCGGAACCAGTTCAACACGCTTGCATTTTGAAATTCGTTACAAGGGGAAATCCGTAAACCCGCTGCGTT
ATTTGCCGCAGCGATAAATCGGCGGAACCAGGCTTTTGCTTGAATGTTCCGTCAAGGGATCACGGGTAGG
AGCCACCTTATGAGTCAGAATACGCTGAAAGTTCATGATA
