>Addgene plasmid #30088 | HL 3858 (=HL 716 + pHL 1304) | depositor partial sequence | sequence record 36849 | ompC
TTGCCGACTGATTAATGAGGGTTAATCAGTATGCAGTGGCATAAAAAAGCAAATAAAGGCATATAACAGA
GGGTTAATAACATGAAAGTTAAAGTACTGTCCCTCCTGGTCCCAGCTA
