[The description below was written by a language model from this plasmid's Addgene catalogue record.]
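Description:
HL 3858 is the designation for the E. coli strain HL 716 carrying the plasmid pHL 1304, a high-copy bacterial expression and synthetic-biology construct. The backbone, about 2 kb, is derived from the modular pZ vector system and combines a ColE-type origin of replication with an ampicillin resistance marker for selection. The record notes that HL 716 is the growth strain and that the plasmid may depend on this particular host background. It does not describe the genotype of that strain.

The insert of roughly 2.1 kb, cloned between AatII and ApaI sites that both remain intact, holds two independent reporter cassettes built from E. coli sequences. In one, the PLtetO-1 promoter drives an rpoS::mCherry fusion. In the other, the PLlacO-1 promoter drives an ompC::gfp fusion, with the fluorescent proteins at the C-terminal end of each fusion. PLtetO-1 and PLlacO-1 are synthetic phage-lambda-derived promoters carrying Tet and Lac operators, so in hosts that supply TetR and LacI the two fusions can be induced separately. The record does not state which inducers are used or whether the repressors are present in the host.

rpoS and ompC are both known targets of Hfq-dependent small RNA regulation, and the associated publication concerns disruption of small RNA signalling through competition for Hfq. The two-colour design therefore appears intended to read out the expression of two sRNA-regulated targets simultaneously in the same cell. The record does not specify how much of each gene is included in the fusions, and no feature table is provided to confirm terminators or other elements.
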