Addgene plasmid #30088: HL 3858 (=HL 716 + pHL 1304)
Depositing lab: Han Lim. Depositing organization: University of California, Berkeley. Publication: Disruption of small RNA signaling caused by competition for Hfq. Hussein R, Lim HN. Proc Natl Acad Sci U S A. 2011 Jan 18;108(3):1110-5. doi: 10.1073/pnas.1010082108. Epub 2010 Dec 28. PubMed 21189298.
Backbone
  Vector backbone: ColE (from pZ system) + AmpR
  Backbone manufacturer: Lim Lab (modified from Rolf Lutz and Hermann Bujard, 1997)
  Backbone size w/o insert (bp): 2000
  Vector type: Bacterial Expression, Synthetic Biology
Growth in bacteria
  Bacterial resistance: Ampicillin, 100 μg/mL
  Growth temperature: 37°C
  Growth strain: HL 716
  Copy number: High Copy
Gene/Insert
  Gene/Insert name: pLtetO-1:rpoS::mCherry, pLlacO-1:ompC::gfp
  Species: E. coli
  Insert size (bp): 2100
  Tag / fusion protein: mCherry, GFP (C terminal on backbone)
  Cloning method: Restriction Enzyme; 5′ cloning site AatII (not destroyed); 3′ cloning site ApaI (not destroyed)
  Sequencing primers: 5′ ctcatgagcggatacat atttgaa; 3′ agctgatacc gctcgccgca gccgaacg
Terms and licenses: Academic/Nonprofit Terms; Industry Terms: Not Available to Industry
Depositor comments: Please note that this plasmid may require a unique bacterial strain, so make sure to confirm that you can also obtain the appropriate growth strain. Please contact us or contact our distributors if you have any questions.
How to cite: HL 3858 (=HL 716 + pHL 1304) was a gift from Han Lim (Addgene plasmid # 30088 ; http://n2t.net/addgene:30088 ; RRID:Addgene_30088)
